>Addgene plasmid #198391 | pHR RPS27A K113R-3xFlag_IRES-GFP | addgene full sequence | sequence record 390464 | Addgene NGS Result
TCATGACCAAAATCCCTTAACGTGAGTTTTCGTTCCACTGAGCGTCAGACCCCGTAGAAAAGATCAAAGG
ATCTTCTTGAGATCCTTTTTTTCTGCGCGTAATCTGCTGCTTGCAAACAAAAAAACCACCGCTACCAGCG
GTGGTTTGTTTGCCGGATCAAGAGCTACCAACTCTTTTTCCGAAGGTAACTGGCTTCAGCAGAGCGCAGA
TACCAAATACTGTTCTTCTAGTGTAGCCGTAGTTAGGCCACCACTTCAAGAACTCTGTAGCACCGCCTAC
ATACCTCGCTCTGCTAATCCTGTTACCAGTGGCTGCTGCCAGTGGCGATAAGTCGTGTCTTACCGGGTTG
GACTCAAGACGATAGTTACCGGATAAGGCGCAGCGGTCGGGCTGAACGGGGGGTTCGTGCACACAGCCCA
GCTTGGAGCGAACGACCTACACCGAACTGAGATACCTACAGCGTGAGCTATGAGAAAGCGCCACGCTTCC
CGAAGGGAGAAAGGCGGACAGGTATCCGGTAAGCGGCAGGGTCGGAACAGGAGAGCGCACGAGGGAGCTT
CCAGGGGGAAACGCCTGGTATCTTTATAGTCCTGTCGGGTTTCGCCACCTCTGACTTGAGCGTCGATTTT
TGTGATGCTCGTCAGGGGGGCGGAGCCTATGGAAAAACGCCAGCAACGCGGCCTTTTTACGGTTCCTGGC
CTTTTGCTGGCCTTTTGCTCACATGTTCTTTCCTGCGTTATCCCCTGATTCTGTGGATAACCGTATTACC
GCCTTTGAGTGAGCTGATACCGCTCGCCGCAGCCGAACGACCGAGCGCAGCGAGTCAGTGAGCGAGGAAG
CGGAAGAGCGCCCAATACGCAAACCGCCTCTCCCCGCGCGTTGGCCGATTCATTAATGCAGCTGTGGAAT
GTGTGTCAGTTAGGGTGTGGAAAGTCCCCAGGCTCCCCAGCAGGCAGAAGTATGCAAAGCATGCATCTCA
ATTAGTCAGCAACCAGGTGTGGAAAGTCCCCAGGCTCCCCAGCAGGCAGAAGTATGCAAAGCATGCATCT
CAATTAGTCAGCAACCATAGTCCCGCCCCTAACTCCGCCCATCCCGCCCCTAACTCCGCCCAGTTCCGCC
CATTCTCCGCCCCATGGCTGACTAATTTTTTTTATTTATGCAGAGGCCGAGGCCGCCTCGGCCTCTGAGC
TATTCCAGAAGTAGTGAGGAGGCTTTTTTGGAGGCCTAGGCTTTTGCAAAAAGCTTGGACACAAGACAGG
CTTGCGAGATATGTTTGAGAATACCACTTTATCCCGCGTCAGGGAGAGGCAGTGCGTAAAAAGACGCGGA
CTCATGTGAAATACTGGTTTTTAGTGCGCCAGATCTCTATAATCTCGCGCAACCTATTTTCCCCTCGAAC
ACTTTTTAAGCCGTAGATAAACAGGCTGGGACACTTCACATGAGCGAAAAATACATCGTCACCTGGGACA
TGTTGCAGATCCATGCACGTAAACTCGCAAGCCGACTGATGCCTTCTGAACAATGGAAAGGCATTATTGC
CGTAAGCCGTGGCGGTCTGTACCGGGTGCGTTACTGGCGCGTGAACTGGGTATTCGTCATGTCGATACCG
TTTGTATTTCCAGCTACGATCACGACAACCAGCGCGAGCTTAAAGTGCTGAAACGCGCAGAAGGCGATGG
CGAAGGCTTCATCGTTATTGATGACCTGGTGGATACCGGTGGTACTGCGGTTGCGATTCGTGAAATGTAT
CCAAAAGCGCACTTTGTCACCATCTTCGCAAAACCGGCTGGTCGTCCGCTGGTTGATGACTATGTTGTTG
ATATCCCGCAAGATACCTGGATTGAACAGCCGTGGGATATGGGCGTCGTATTCGTCCCGCCAATCTCCGG
TCGCTAATCTTTTCAACGCCTGGCACTGCCGGGCGTTGTTCTTTTTAACTTCAGGCGGGTTACAATAGTT
TCCAGTAAGTATTCTGGAGGCTGCATCCATGACACAGGCAAACCTGAGCGAAACCCTGTTCAAACCCCGC
TTTAAACATCCTGAAACCTCGACGCTAGTCCGCCGCTTTAATCACGGCGCACAACCGCCTGTGCAGTCGG
CCCTTGATGGTAAAACCATCCCTCACTGGTATCGCATGATTAACCGTCTGATGTGGATCTGGCGCGGCAT
TGACCCACGCGAAATCCTCGACGTCCAGGCACGTATTGTGATGAGCGATGCCGAACGTACCGACGATGAT
TTATACGATACGGTGATTGGCTACCGTGGCGGCAACTGGATTTATGAGTGGGCCCCGGATCTTTGTGAAG
GAACCTTACTTCTGTGGTGTGACATAATTGGACAAACTACCTACAGAGATTTAAAGCTCTAAGGTAAATA
TAAAATTTTTAAGTGTATAATGTGTTAAACTACTGATTCTAATTGTTTGTGTATTTTAGATTCCAACCTA
TGGAACTGATGAATGGGAGCAGTGGTGGAATGCCTTTAATGAGGAAAACCTGTTTTGCTCAGAAGAAATG
CCATCTAGTGATGATGAGGCTACTGCTGACTCTCAACATTCTACTCCTCCAAAAAAGAAGAGAAAGGTAG
AAGACCCCAAGGACTTTCCTTCAGAATTGCTAAGTTTTTTGAGTCATGCTGTGTTTAGTAATAGAACTCT
TGCTTGCTTTGCTATTTACACCACAAAGGAAAAAGCTGCACTGCTATACAAGAAAATTATGGAAAAATAT
TCTGTAACCTTTATAAGTAGGCATAACAGTTATAATCATAACATACTGTTTTTTCTTACTCCACACAGGC
ATAGAGTGTCTGCTATTAATAACTATGCTCAAAAATTGTGTACCTTTAGCTTTTTAATTTGTAAAGGGGT
TAATAAGGAATATTTGATGTATAGTGCCTTGACTAGAGATCATAATCAGCCATACCACATTTGTAGAGGT
TTTACTTGCTTTAAAAAACCTCCCACACCTCCCCCTGAACCTGAAACATAAAATGAATGCAATTGTTGTT
GTTAACTTGTTTATTGCAGCTTATAATGGTTACAAATAAAGCAATAGCATCACAAATTTCACAAATAAAG
CATTTTTTTCACTGCATTCTAGTTGTGGTTTGTCCAAACTCATCAATGTATCTTATCATGTCTGGATCAA
CTGGATAACTCAAGCTAACCAAAATCATCCCAAACTTCCCACCCCATACCCTATTACCACTGCCAATTAC
CTGTGGTTTCATTTACTCTAAACCTGTGATTCCTCTGAATTATTTTCATTTTAAAGAAATTGTATTTGTT
AAATATGTACTACAAACTTAGTAGTTGGAAGGGCTAATTCACTCCCAAAGAAGACAAGATATCCTTGATC
TGTGGATCTACCACACACAAGGCTACTTCCCTGATTAGCAGAACTACACACCAGGGCCAGGGGTCAGATA
TCCACTGACCTTTGGATGGTGCTACAAGCTAGTACCAGTTGAGCCAGATAAGGTAGAAGAGGCCAATAAA
GGAGAGAACACCAGCTTGTTACACCCTGTGAGCCTGCATGGGATGGATGACCCGGAGAGAGAAGTGTTAG
AGTGGAGGTTTGACAGCCGCCTAGCATTTCATCACGTGGCCCGAGAGCTGCATCCGGAGTACTTCAAGAA
CTGCTGATATCGAGCTTGCTACAAGGGACTTTCCGCTGGGGACTTTCCAGGGAGGCGTGGCCTGGGCGGG
ACTGGGGAGTGGCGAGCCCTCAGATCCTGCATATAAGCAGCTGCTTTTTGCCTGTACTGGGTCTCTCTGG
TTAGACCAGATCTGAGCCTGGGAGCTCTCTGGCTAACTAGGGAACCCACTGCTTAAGCCTCAATAAAGCT
TGCCTTGAGTGCTTCAAGTAGTGTGTGCCCGTCTGTTGTGTGACTCTGGTAACTAGAGATCCCTCAGACC
CTTTTAGTCAGTGTGGAAAATCTCTAGCAGTGGCGCCCGAACAGGGACTTGAAAGCGAAAGGGAAACCAG
AGGAGCTCTCTCGACGCAGGACTCGGCTTGCTGAAGCGCGCACGGCAAGAGGTGAGGGGCGGCGACTGGT
GAGTACGCCAAAAATTTTGACTAGCGGAGGCTAGAAGGAGAGAGATGGGTGCGAGAGCGTCAGTATTAAG
CGGGGGAGAATTAGATCGCGATGGGAAAAAATTCGGTTAAGGCCAGGGGGAAAGAAAAAATATAAATTAA
AACATATAGTATGGGCAAGCAGGGAGCTAGAACGATTCGCAGTTAATCCTGGCCTGTTAGAAACATCAGA
AGGCTGTAGACAAATACTGGGACAGCTACAACCATCCCTTCAGACAGGATCAGAAGAACTTAGATCATTA
TATAATACAGTAGCAACCCTCTATTGTGTGCATCAAAGGATAGAGATAAAAGACACCAAGGAAGCTTTAG
ACAAGATAGAGGAAGAGCAAAACAAAAGTAAGACCACCGCACAGCAAGCGGCCGGCCGCTGATCTTCAGA
CCTGGAGGAGGAGATATGAGGGACAATTGGAGAAGTGAATTATATAAATATAAAGTAGTAAAAATTGAAC
CATTAGGAGTAGCACCCACCAAGGCAAAGAGAAGAGTGGTGCAGAGAGAAAAAAGAGCAGTGGGAATAGG
AGCTTTGTTCCTTGGGTTCTTGGGAGCAGCAGGAAGCACTATGGGCGCAGCGTCAATGACGCTGACGGTA
CAGGCCAGACAATTATTGTCTGGTATAGTGCAGCAGCAGAACAATTTGCTGAGGGCTATTGAGGCGCAAC
AGCATCTGTTGCAACTCACAGTCTGGGGCATCAAGCAGCTCCAGGCAAGAATCCTGGCTGTGGAAAGATA
CCTAAAGGATCAACAGCTCCTGGGGATTTGGGGTTGCTCTGGAAAACTCATTTGCACCACTGCTGTGCCT
TGGAATGCTAGTTGGAGTAATAAATCTCTGGAACAGATTTGGAATCACACGACCTGGATGGAGTGGGACA
GAGAAATTAACAATTACACAAGCTTAATACACTCCTTAATTGAAGAATCGCAAAACCAGCAAGAAAAGAA
TGAACAAGAATTATTGGAATTAGATAAATGGGCAAGTTTGTGGAATTGGTTTAACATAACAAATTGGCTG
TGGTATATAAAATTATTCATAATGATAGTAGGAGGCTTGGTAGGTTTAAGAATAGTTTTTGCTGTACTTT
CTATAGTGAATAGAGTTAGGCAGGGATATTCACCATTATCGTTTCAGACCCACCTCCCAACCCCGAGGGG
ACCCGACAGGCCCGAAGGAATAGAAGAAGAAGGTGGAGAGAGAGACAGAGACAGATCCATTCGATTAGTG
AACGGATCTCGACGGTATCGCCAAATGGCAGTATTCATCCACAATTTTAAAAGAAAAGGGGGGATTGGGG
GGTACAGTGCAGGGGAAAGAATAGTAGACATAATAGCAACAGACATACAAACTAAAGAATTACAAAAACA
AATTACAAAAATTCAAAATTTTCGGGTTTATTACAGGGACAGCAGAGATCCAGTTTGGATCGATAAGCTT
GATATCGAATTCGGGCCAGATATACGCGTCGTGAGGCTCCGGTGCCCGTCAGTGGGCAGAGCGCACATCG
CCCACAGTCCCCGAGAAGTTGGGGGGAGGGGTCGGCAATTGAACCGGTGCCTAGAGAAGGTGGCGCGGGG
TAAACTGGGAAAGTGATGTCGTGTACTGGCTCCGCCTTTTTCCCGAGGGTGGGGGAGAACCGTATATAAG
TGCAGTAGTCGCCGTGAACGTTCTTTTTCGCAACGGGTTTGCCGCCAGAACACAGGTAAGTGCCGTGTGT
GGTTCCCGCGGGCCTGGCCTCTTTACGGGTTATGGCCCTTGCGTGCCTTGAATTACTTCCACCTGGCTGC
AGTACGTGATTCTTGATCCCGAGCTTCGGGTTGGAAGTGGGTGGGAGAGTTCGAGGCCTTGCGCTTAAGG
AGCCCCTTCGCCTCGTGCTTGAGTTGAGGCCTGGCCTGGGCGCTGGGGCCGCCGCGTGCGAATCTGGTGG
CACCTTCGCGCCTGTCTCGCTGCTTTCGATAAGTCTCTAGCCATTTAAAATTTTTGATGACCTGCTGCGA
CGCTTTTTTTCTGGCAAGATAGTCTTGTAAATGCGGGCCAAGATCTGCACACTGGTATTTCGGTTTTTGG
GGCCGCGGGCGGCGACGGGGCCCGTGCGTCCCAGCGCACATGTTCGGCGAGGCGGGGCCTGCGAGCGCGG
CCACCGAGAATCGGACGGGGGTAGTCTCAAGCTGGCCGGCCTGCTCTGGTGCCTGGCCTCGCGCCGCCGT
GTATCGCCCCGCCCTGGGCGGCAAGGCTGGCCCGGTCGGCACCAGTTGCGTGAGCGGAAAGATGGCCGCT
TCCCGGCCCTGCTGCAGGGAGCTCAAAATGGAGGACGCGGCGCTCGGGAGAGCGGGCGGGTGAGTCACCC
ACACAAAGGAAAAGGGCCTTTCCGTCCTCAGCCGTCGCTTCATGTGACTCCACGGAGTACCGGGCGCCGT
CCAGGCACCTCGATTAGTTCTCGAGCTTTTGGAGTACGTCGTCTTTAGGTTGGGGGGAGGGGTTTTATGC
GATGGAGTTTCCCCACACTGAGTGGGTGGAGACTGAAGTTAGGCCAGCTTGGCACTTGATGTAATTCTCC
TTGGAATTTGCCCTTTTTGAGTTTGGATCTTGGTTCATTCTCAAGCCTCAGACAGTGGTTCAAAGTTTTT
TTCTTCCATTTCAGGTGTCGTGAGGCTAGCGAATTCTCACGCGTCAAGTGGAGCAAGGCAGGTGGACAGT
GGATCCCCGCGGCCGCATGCAGATTTTCGTGAAAACCCTTACGGGGAAGACCATCACCCTCGAGGTTGAA
CCCTCGGATACGATAGAAAATGTAAAGGCCAAGATCCAGGATAAGGAAGGAATTCCTCCTGATCAGCAGA
GACTGATCTTTGCTGGCAAGCAGCTGGAAGATGGACGTACTTTGTCTGACTACAATATTCAAAAGGAGTC
TACTCTTCATCTTGTGTTGAGACTTCGTGGTGGTGCTAAGAAAAGGAAGAAGAAGTCTTACACCACTCCC
AAGAAGAATAAGCACAAGAGAAAGAAGGTTAAGCTGGCTGTCCTGAAATATTATAAGGTGGATGAGAATG
GCAGGATTAGTCGCCTTCGTCGAGAGTGCCCTTCTGATGAATGTGGTGCTGGGGTGTTTATGGCAAGTCA
CTTTGACAGACATTATTGTGGCAAATGTTGTCTGACTTACTGTTTCAACAAACCAGAAGACAAGGACTAC
AAAGACCACGACGGTGACTATAAGGACCACGACATCGACTACAAAGACGATGACGACAAGTAAGCCCCTC
TCCCTCCCCCCCCCCTAACGTTACTGGCCGAAGCCGCTTGGAATAAGGCCGGTGTGCGTTTGTCTATATG
TTATTTTCCACCATATTGCCGTCTTTTGGCAATGTGAGGGCCCGGAAACCTGGCCCTGTCTTCTTGACGA
GCATTCCTAGGGGTCTTTCCCCTCTCGCCAAAGGAATGCAAGGTCTGTTGAATGTCGTGAAGGAAGCAGT
TCCTCTGGAAGCTTCTTGAAGACAAACAACGTCTGTAGCGACCCTTTGCAGGCAGCGGAACCCCCCACCT
GGCGACAGGTGCCTCTGCGGCCAAAAGCCACGTGTATAAGATACACCTGCAAAGGCGGCACAACCCCAGT
GCCACGTTGTGAGTTGGATAGTTGTGGAAAGAGTCAAATGGCTCTCCTCAAGCGTATTCAACAAGGGGCT
GAAGGATGCCCAGAAGGTACCCCATTGTATGGGATCTGATCTGGGGCCTCGGTACACATGCTTTACATGT
GTTTAGTCGAGGTTAAAAAAACGTCTAGGCCCCCCGAACCACGGGGACGTGGTTTTCCTTTGAAAAACAC
GATGATAATATGGCCACAACCATGGTGAGCAAGGGCGCCGAGCTGTTCACCGGCATCGTGCCCATCCTGA
TCGAGCTGAATGGCGATGTGAATGGCCACAAGTTCAGCGTGAGCGGCGAGGGCGAGGGCGATGCCACCTA
CGGCAAGCTGACCCTGAAGTTCATCTGCACCACCGGCAAGCTGCCTGTGCCCTGGCCCACCCTGGTGACC
ACCCTGAGCTACGGCGTGCAGTGCTTCTCACGCTACCCCGATCACATGAAGCAGCACGACTTCTTCAAGA
GCGCCATGCCTGAGGGCTACATCCAGGAGCGCACCATCTTCTTCGAGGATGACGGCAACTACAAGTCGCG
CGCCGAGGTGAAGTTCGAGGGCGATACCCTGGTGAATCGCATCGAGCTGACCGGCACCGATTTCAAGGAG
GATGGCAACATCCTGGGCAATAAGATGGAGTACAACTACAACGCCCACAATGTGTACATCATGACCGACA
AGGCCAAGAATGGCATCAAGGTGAACTTCAAGATCCGCCACAACATCGAGGATGGCAGCGTGCAGCTGGC
CGACCACTACCAGCAGAATACCCCCATCGGCGATGGCCCTGTGCTGCTGCCCGATAACCACTACCTGTCC
ACCCAGAGCGCCCTGTCCAAGGACCCCAACGAGAAGCGCGATCACATGATCTACTTCGGCTTCGTGACCG
CCGCCGCCATCACCCACGGCATGGATGAGCTGTACAAGTGAGCGGCCGCAACTCCCACCTGCAACATGCG
TGACTGACTGAGGCCGCGACTCTAGAGTCGACCTGCAGGCATGCAAGCTTGATATCAAGCTTATCGATAA
TCAACCTCTGGATTACAAAATTTGTGAAAGATTGACTGGTATTCTTAACTATGTTGCTCCTTTTACGCTA
TGTGGATACGCTGCTTTAATGCCTTTGTATCATGCTATTGCTTCCCGTATGGCTTTCATTTTCTCCTCCT
TGTATAAATCCTGGTTGCTGTCTCTTTATGAGGAGTTGTGGCCCGTTGTCAGGCAACGTGGCGTGGTGTG
CACTGTGTTTGCTGACGCAACCCCCACTGGTTGGGGCATTGCCACCACCTGTCAGCTCCTTTCCGGGACT
TTCGCTTTCCCCCTCCCTATTGCCACGGCGGAACTCATCGCCGCCTGCCTTGCCCGCTGCTGGACAGGGG
CTCGGCTGTTGGGCACTGACAATTCCGTGGTGTTGTCGGGGAAATCATCGTCCTTTCCTTGGCTGCTCGC
CTGTGTTGCCACCTGGATTCTGCGCGGGACGTCCTTCTGCTACGTCCCTTCGGCCCTCAATCCAGCGGAC
CTTCCTTCCCGCGGCCTGCTGCCGGCTCTGCGGCCTCTTCCGCGTCTTCGCCTTCGCCCTCAGACGAGTC
GGATCTCCCTTTGGGCCGCCTCCCCGCATCGATACCGTCGACCTCGAGGGAATTAATTCGAGCTCGGTAC
CTTTAAGACCAATGACTTACAAGGCAGCTGTAGATCTTAGCCACTTTTTAAAAGAAAAGGGGGGACTGGA
AGGGCTAATTCACTCCCAACGAAGACAAGATCTGCTTTTTGCTTGTACTGGGTCTCTCTGGTTAGACCAG
ATCTGAGCCTGGGAGCTCTCTGGCTAACTAGGGAACCCACTGCTTAAGCCTCAATAAAGCTTGCCTTGAG
TGCTTCAAGTAGTGTGTGCCCGTCTGTTGTGTGACTCTGGTAACTAGAGATCCCTCAGACCCTTTTAGTC
AGTGTGGAAAATCTCTAGCAGCATCTAGAATTAATTCCGTGTATTCTATAGTGTCACCTAAATCGTATGT
GTATGATACATAAGGTTATGTATTAATTGTAGCCGCGTTCTAACGACAATATGTACAAGCCTAATTGTGT
AGCATCTGGCTTACTGAAGCAGACCCTATCATCTCTCTCGTAAACTGCCGTCAGAGTCGGTTTGGTTGGA
CGAACCTTCTGAGTTTCTGGTAACGCCGTCCCGCACCCGGAAATGGTCAGCGAACCAATCAGCAGGGTCA
TCGCTAGCCAGATCCTCTACGCCGGACGCATCGTGGCCGGCATCACCGGCGCCACAGGTGCGGTTGCTGG
CGCCTATATCGCCGACATCACCGATGGGGAAGATCGGGCTCGCCACTTCGGGCTCATGAGCGCTTGTTTC
GGCGTGGGTATGGTGGCAGGCCCCGTGGCCGGGGGACTGTTGGGCGCCATCTCCTTGCATGCACCATTCC
TTGCGGCGGCGGTGCTCAACGGCCTCAACCTACTACTGGGCTGCTTCCTAATGCAGGAGTCGCATAAGGG
AGAGCGTCGAATGGTGCACTCTCAGTACAATCTGCTCTGATGCCGCATAGTTAAGCCAGCCCCGACACCC
GCCAACACCCGCTGACGCGCCCTGACGGGCTTGTCTGCTCCCGGCATCCGCTTACAGACAAGCTGTGACC
GTCTCCGGGAGCTGCATGTGTCAGAGGTTTTCACCGTCATCACCGAAACGCGCGAGACGAAAGGGCCTCG
TGATACGCCTATTTTTATAGGTTAATGTCATGATAATAATGGTTTCTTAGACGTCAGGTGGCACTTTTCG
GGGAAATGTGCGCGGAACCCCTATTTGTTTATTTTTCTAAATACATTCAAATATGTATCCGCTCATGAGA
CAATAACCCTGATAAATGCTTCAATAATATTGAAAAAGGAAGAGTATGAGTATTCAACATTTCCGTGTCG
CCCTTATTCCCTTTTTTGCGGCATTTTGCCTTCCTGTTTTTGCTCACCCAGAAACGCTGGTGAAAGTAAA
AGATGCTGAAGATCAGTTGGGTGCACGAGTGGGTTACATCGAACTGGATCTCAACAGCGGTAAGATCCTT
GAGAGTTTTCGCCCCGAAGAACGTTTTCCAATGATGAGCACTTTTAAAGTTCTGCTATGTGGCGCGGTAT
TATCCCGTATTGACGCCGGGCAAGAGCAACTCGGTCGCCGCATACACTATTCTCAGAATGACTTGGTTGA
GTACTCACCAGTCACAGAAAAGCATCTTACGGATGGCATGACAGTAAGAGAATTATGCAGTGCTGCCATA
ACCATGAGTGATAACACTGCGGCCAACTTACTTCTGACAACGATCGGAGGACCGAAGGAGCTAACCGCTT
TTTTGCACAACATGGGGGATCATGTAACTCGCCTTGATCGTTGGGAACCGGAGCTGAATGAAGCCATACC
AAACGACGAGCGTGACACCACGATGCCTGTAGCAATGGCAACAACGTTGCGCAAACTATTAACTGGCGAA
CTACTTACTCTAGCTTCCCGGCAACAATTAATAGACTGGATGGAGGCGGATAAAGTTGCAGGACCACTTC
TGCGCTCGGCCCTTCCGGCTGGCTGGTTTATTGCTGATAAATCTGGAGCCGGTGAGCGTGGGTCTCGCGG
TATCATTGCAGCACTGGGGCCAGATGGTAAGCCCTCCCGTATCGTAGTTATCTACACGACGGGGAGTCAG
GCAACTATGGATGAACGAAATAGACAGATCGCTGAGATAGGTGCCTCACTGATTAAGCATTGGTAACTGT
CAGACCAAGTTTACTCATATATACTTTAGATTGATTTAAAACTTCATTTTTAATTTAAAAGGATCTAGGT
GAAGATCCTTTTTGATAATC
Features (pLannotate 1.2.2; 36 found; start..end, strand, type, name):
     77..665     +  rep_origin     ori: high-copy-number ColE1/pMB1/pBR322/pUC origin of replication
    848..904     +  CDS            lacI (fragment): lac repressor; lacI; The lac repressor binds to the lac operator to inhibit transcription in E. coli. This inhibition can be relieved by adding lactose or isopropyl-β-D-thiogalactopyranoside (IPTG).
    911..1240    +  promoter       SV40 promoter: SV40 enhancer and early promoter
   1440..1559    +  CDS            gpt (fragment): XGPT_ECOLI - Also known as gpp, gxu. Experimental evidence at protein level: Swiss-Prot protein existence level 1. Purine salvage pathway enzyme that catalyzes the transfer of the ribosyl-5-phosphate group from 5-phospho-alpha-D-ribose 1- diphosphate (PRPP) to the N9 position of the 6-oxopurines guanine and xanthine to form the corresponding ribonucleotides GMP (guanosine 5'- monophosphate) and XMP (xanthosine 5'-monophosphate), with the release of PPi. To a lesser extent, also acts on hypoxanthine (PubMed:9100006, PubMed:3886014). Does not ribophosphorylate adenine (PubMed:3886014). From Esch
   1559..1894    +  CDS            gpt (fragment): XGPT_ECOLI - Also known as gpp, gxu. Experimental evidence at protein level: Swiss-Prot protein existence level 1. Purine salvage pathway enzyme that catalyzes the transfer of the ribosyl-5-phosphate group from 5-phospho-alpha-D-ribose 1- diphosphate (PRPP) to the N9 position of the 6-oxopurines guanine and xanthine to form the corresponding ribonucleotides GMP (guanosine 5'- monophosphate) and XMP (xanthosine 5'-monophosphate), with the release of PPi. To a lesser extent, also acts on hypoxanthine (PubMed:9100006, PubMed:3886014). Does not ribophosphorylate adenine (PubMed:3886014). From Esch
   1989..2294    +  CDS            frsA (fragment): FRSA_ECOLI - Also known as yafA. Experimental evidence at protein level: Swiss-Prot protein existence level 1. Catalyzes the hydrolysis of esters (PubMed:15808744). Displays esterase activity toward pNP-butyrate (PubMed:15808744). May stimulate mixed-acid fermentation by acting as a fermentation/respiration switch that down-regulates respiration and up- regulates fermentation rates (PubMed:15169777). From Escherichia coli (strain K12).
   2298..2372    +  CDS            small t antigen (fragment): SV40 (simian virus 40) small t antigen
   2374..2439    +  intron         small t intron: SV40 (simian virus 40) small t antigen intron
   2569..2589    +  CDS            SV40 NLS: nuclear localization signal of SV40 (simian virus 40) large T antigen
   2908..2991    +  CDS            large T antigen (fragment): large T antigen from SV40 (simian virus 40)
   3014..3148    +  polyA_signal   SV40 poly(A) signal: SV40 polyadenylation signal
   3315..3644    +  CDS            nef (fragment): NEF_HV1BR - Experimental evidence at protein level: Swiss-Prot protein existence level 1. Extracellular Nef protein targets CD4(+) T-lymphocytes for apoptosis by interacting with CXCR4 surface receptors (PubMed:14990729). From Human immunodeficiency virus type 1 group M subtype B (isolate BRU/LAI) (HIV-1).
   3692..3949    +  LTR            5' LTR (truncated): truncated 5' long terminal repeat (LTR) from HIV-1
   3996..4121    +  misc_feature   HIV-1 Ψ: packaging signal of human immunodeficiency virus type 1
   4105..4443    +  CDS            HIV-1 gag (fragment): gag protein from human immunodeficiency virus 1; gag
   4618..4851    +  misc_feature   RRE: The Rev response element (RRE) of HIV-1 allows for Rev-dependent mRNA export from the nucleus to the cytoplasm.
   5228..5328    +  CDS            Rev (fragment): human immunodeficiency virus 1 (HIV-1) Rev protein; rev; enhances nuclear export of unspliced and incompletely spliced viral mRNAs
   5365..5482    +  misc_feature   cPPT/CTS: central polypurine tract and central termination sequence of HIV-1
   5519..5542    -  misc_feature   MCS (fragment): pBluescript multiple cloning site
   5565..6743    +  promoter       EF-1α promoter: strong constitutive promoter for human elongation factor EF-1α
   6807..7034    +  CDS            UBIQ_CERCA: Experimental evidence at protein level: Swiss-Prot protein existence level 1. Ubiquitin exists either covalently attached to another protein, or free (unanchored). When covalently bound, it is conjugated to target proteins via an isopeptide bond either as a monomer (monoubiquitin), a polymer linked via different Lys residues of the ubiquitin (polyubiquitin chains) or a linear polymer linked via the initiator Met of the ubiquitin (linear polyubiquitin chains). Polyubiquitin chains, when attached to a target protein, have different functions depending on the Lys residue of the ubiquitin that is
   7092..7238    +  CDS            rps27ae (fragment): RS27A_METLZ - Protein inferred from homology: Swiss-Prot protein existence level 3. From Methanocorpusculum labreanum (strain ATCC 43576 / DSM 4855 / Z).
   7345..7931    +  misc_feature   IRES2: internal ribosome entry site (IRES) of the encephalomyocarditis virus (EMCV)
   7932..8651    +  CDS            AcGFP1: Aequorea coerulescens GFP mammalian codon-optimized
   8700..8730    +  misc_feature   MCS (fragment): pUC18/19 multiple cloning site
   8731..8749    +  misc_feature   MCS (fragment): pBluescript multiple cloning site
   8749..9337    +  misc_feature   WPRE: woodchuck hepatitis virus posttranscriptional regulatory element
   9338..9360    +  misc_feature   MCS (fragment): pBluescript multiple cloning site
   9377..9445    +  CDS            nef (fragment): NEF_HV1Z2 - Experimental evidence at protein level: Swiss-Prot protein existence level 1. Extracellular Nef protein targets CD4(+) T-lymphocytes for apoptosis by interacting with CXCR4 surface receptors. From Human immunodeficiency virus type 1 group M subtype D (isolate Z2/CDC-Z34) (HIV-1).
   9447..9680    +  LTR            3' LTR (ΔU3): self-inactivating 3' long terminal repeat (LTR) from HIV-1
   9705..9723    -  promoter       SP6 promoter: promoter for bacteriophage SP6 RNA polymerase
   9951..10230   +  CDS            TcR (fragment): tetracycline efflux protein; tet; confers resistance to tetracycline
  10231..10279   -  misc_feature   bom (fragment): basis of mobility region from pBR322
  10381..10416   -  CDS            rop (fragment): Rop protein, which maintains plasmids at low copy number; rop
  10511..10615   +  promoter       AmpR promoter: bla
  10616..11476   +  CDS            AmpR: β-lactamase; bla; confers resistance to ampicillin, carbenicillin, and related antibiotics
