[The description below was written by a language model from this plasmid's Addgene catalogue record and pLannotate feature annotations shown in this document.]
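Description:
pHR RPS27A K113R-3xFlag_IRES-GFP is an 11.6 kb HIV-1-based lentiviral transfer plasmid built on the pHR backbone for expressing a mutant human RPS27A in mammalian cells. It is propagated in E. coli through a high-copy ColE1/pUC-type origin and selected with ampicillin via the β-lactamase gene. The backbone outside the viral region also carries legacy sequence typical of older pHR vectors: an SV40 promoter followed by E. coli gpt fragments, SV40 small t/large T fragments and an SV40 poly(A) signal, along with remnants of tetracycline resistance, bom and rop. These appear only as fragments and are not listed as working markers.

The viral cassette runs from a truncated 5' LTR through the Ψ packaging signal with a partial gag sequence, the Rev response element and the cPPT/CTS, and ends in a U3-deleted, self-inactivating 3' LTR. These elements allow packaging, Rev-dependent export of the genomic RNA and integration into target cells when helper functions are supplied in trans. Between them, the EF-1α promoter drives a bicistronic transcript. The first open reading frame is RPS27A, the natural fusion of ubiquitin to ribosomal protein eS31, carrying the K113R substitution that removes a ubiquitination site, with a C-terminal 3xFlag tag according to the catalogue entry (the tag is not separately annotated in the feature table). An EMCV IRES then directs translation of AcGFP1, so transduced cells can be identified or sorted by fluorescence, as no drug marker for mammalian cells is listed. A WPRE downstream enhances transcript expression. The associated work concerns ubiquitin ligase-mediated degradation of translation factors on stalled ribosomes, which is consistent with using this construct to test the role of eS31 K113 ubiquitination.
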