Addgene plasmid #198391: pHR RPS27A K113R-3xFlag_IRES-GFP
Purpose: RPS27A K113R (ubiquitin/ribosomal protein eS31 fusion) expression
Depositing lab: Jack Taunton. Depositing organization: University of California, San Francisco (UCSF). Publication: An E3 ligase network engages GCN1 to promote the degradation of translation factors on stalled ribosomes. Oltion K, Carelli JD, Yang T, See SK, Wang HY, Kampmann M, Taunton J. Cell. 2023 Jan 19;186(2):346-362.e17. doi: 10.1016/j.cell.2022.12.025. Epub 2023 Jan 12. PubMed 36638793.
Backbone
  Vector backbone: pHR
  Vector type: Mammalian Expression, Lentiviral
  Selectable markers: GFP
Growth in bacteria
  Bacterial resistance: Ampicillin, 100 μg/mL
  Growth temperature: 37°C
  Growth strain: NEB Stable
  Copy number: High Copy
Gene/Insert
  Gene/Insert name: RPS27A
  Species: H. sapiens (human)
  Mutation: ubiquitination site mutant (K113R)
  Entrez Gene: RPS27A (a.k.a. CEP80, HEL112, S27A, UBA80, UBC, UBCEP1, UBCEP80, eS31)
  Promoter: EF1A
  Tag / fusion protein: 3xFlag (C terminal on insert)
  Cloning method: Gibson Cloning
Terms and licenses: Academic/Nonprofit Terms; Industry Terms: Not Available to Industry
How to cite: pHR RPS27A K113R-3xFlag_IRES-GFP was a gift from Jack Taunton (Addgene plasmid # 198391 ; http://n2t.net/addgene:198391 ; RRID:Addgene_198391)
